Addgene plasmid #76825: IGFN1 gRNA (BRDN0001146137)
Purpose: 3rd generation lentiviral gRNA plasmid targeting human IGFN1
Depositing lab: John Doench & David Root. Depositing organization: Broad Institute. Publication: Optimized sgRNA design to maximize activity and minimize off-target effects of CRISPR-Cas9. Doench JG, Fusi N, Sullender M, Hegde M, Vaimberg EW, Donovan KF, Smith I, Tothova Z, Wilen C, Orchard R, Virgin HW, Listgarten J, Root DE. Nat Biotechnol. 2016 Jan 18. doi: 10.1038/nbt.3437. PubMed 26780180.
Backbone
  Vector backbone: lentiGuide-Puro
  Backbone manufacturer: Zhang Lab (Addgene plasmid # 52963)
  Vector type: Mammalian Expression, Lentiviral, CRISPR
  Selectable markers: Puromycin
Growth in bacteria
  Bacterial resistance: Ampicillin, 100 μg/mL
  Growth temperature: 37°C
  Growth strain: DH5alpha
  Copy number: High Copy
Gene/Insert
  Gene/Insert name: IGFN1 (alt names: IGFN1; NM_001164586.1)
  gRNA/shRNA sequence: GGCAGATGGTATATGCCGGG
  Species: H. sapiens (human)
  Entrez Gene: IGFN1 (a.k.a. EEF1A2BP1, DKFZp434B1231)
  Promoter: hU6
  Cloning method: Unknown
  Sequencing primers: 5′ U6-F; 3′ pS2-R
Terms and licenses: Academic/Nonprofit Terms; Industry Terms: Not Available to Industry
Depositor comments: The gRNA was designed to target the following Genbank reference sequence(s): NM_001164586.1. Note that this plasmid does NOT contain Cas9. It should be used in conjunction with lentiCas9-Blast (Addgene #52962) or otherwise with cell lines already expressing Cas9. Browse the full kinome gRNA library at http://www.addgene.org/pooled-library/broadgpp-human-kinome/ or visit http://www.broadinstitute.org/rnai/public/ for detailed protocols and information.
How to cite: IGFN1 gRNA (BRDN0001146137) was a gift from John Doench & David Root (Addgene plasmid # 76825 ; http://n2t.net/addgene:76825 ; RRID:Addgene_76825)
