[The description below was written by a language model from this plasmid's Addgene catalogue record and pLannotate feature annotations shown in this document.]
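Description:
IGFN1 gRNA (BRDN0001146137) is a third-generation lentiviral CRISPR guide plasmid built on the lentiGuide-Puro backbone and designed to target human IGFN1 (also known as EEF1A2BP1). The assembled sequence is 8,323 nt. In bacteria it is maintained as a high-copy plasmid through a ColE1/pUC-type origin and selected with ampicillin via the β-lactamase gene. An f1 origin, an SV40 origin and remnants of a lac/T7/T3 cloning region are also present in the backbone.

The lentiviral transfer cassette begins with an RSV promoter fused to a truncated HIV-1 5' LTR, which makes genomic RNA production Tat-independent. This is followed by the Ψ packaging signal with a gag fragment, the Rev response element for Rev-dependent nuclear export, and a cPPT/CTS that aids nuclear import of the preintegration complex. It ends in a ΔU3 self-inactivating 3' LTR and an SV40 polyadenylation signal.

Within this frame, a human U6 RNA polymerase III promoter drives the IGFN1-specific spacer joined to the Streptococcus pyogenes Cas9 guide RNA scaffold. Downstream, the EF-1α core promoter with its intron A expresses puromycin N-acetyltransferase for selection of transduced mammalian cells, and a WPRE enhances transcript stability and expression.

The plasmid does not encode Cas9, so it is meant to be used together with a separate Cas9 lentiviral vector or in cells that already express Cas9. The guide was designed against a human IGFN1 reference transcript and belongs to a human kinome gRNA collection associated with work on optimised sgRNA design. Its typical use is IGFN1 knockout.
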