Features (pLannotate 1.2.2; 29 found; start..end, strand, type, name):
     14..80      +  CDS            small t antigen (fragment): SV40 (simian virus 40) small t antigen
    106..317     +  promoter       EF-1α core promoter: core promoter for human elongation factor EF-1α
    318..1256    +  intron         EF-1α intron A: intron upstream of the start codon of human EF-1α
   1278..1877    +  CDS            PuroR (fragment): puromycin N-acetyltransferase; pac from Streptomyces; confers resistance to puromycin
   1893..2481    +  misc_feature   WPRE: woodchuck hepatitis virus posttranscriptional regulatory element
   2532..2551    +  misc_feature   cPPT/CTS (fragment): central polypurine tract and central termination sequence of HIV-1
   2553..2786    +  LTR            3' LTR (ΔU3): self-inactivating 3' long terminal repeat (LTR) from HIV-1
   2864..2985    +  polyA_signal   SV40 poly(A) signal: SV40 polyadenylation signal
   3025..3160    +  rep_origin     SV40 ori: SV40 origin of replication
   3181..3199    -  promoter       T7 promoter: promoter for bacteriophage T7 RNA polymerase
   3207..3362    +  CDS            lacZα (fragment): LacZα fragment of β-galactosidase; lacZ fragment
   3367..3795    +  rep_origin     f1 ori (sequence partly withheld): f1 bacteriophage origin of replication; arrow indicates direction of (+) strand synthesis
   3848..3952    +  promoter       AmpR promoter: bla
   3953..4813    +  CDS            AmpR: β-lactamase; bla; confers resistance to ampicillin, carbenicillin, and related antibiotics
   4984..5572    +  rep_origin     ori: high-copy-number ColE1/pMB1/pBR322/pUC origin of replication
   5755..5847    +  CDS            lacI (fragment): lac repressor; lacI; The lac repressor binds to the lac operator to inhibit transcription in E. coli. This inhibition can be relieved by adding lactose or isopropyl-β-D-thiogalactopyranoside (IPTG).
   5860..5881    +  protein_bind   CAP binding site: CAP binding activates transcription in the presence of cAMP. E. coli catabolite activator protein
   5896..5926    +  promoter       lac promoter: promoter for the E. coli lac operon
   5934..5950    +  protein_bind   lac operator: The lac repressor binds to the lac operator to inhibit transcription in E. coli. This inhibition can be relieved by adding lactose or isopropyl-β-D-thiogalactopyranoside (IPTG). lac repressor encoded by lacI
   5995..6013    +  promoter       T3 promoter: promoter for bacteriophage T3 RNA polymerase
   6041..6267    +  promoter       RSV promoter: Rous sarcoma virus enhancer/promoter
   6268..6448    +  LTR            5' LTR (truncated): truncated 5' long terminal repeat (LTR) from HIV-1
   6495..6620    +  misc_feature   HIV-1 Ψ: packaging signal of human immunodeficiency virus type 1
   6604..6967    +  CDS            HIV-1 gag (fragment): gag protein from human immunodeficiency virus 1; gag
   7113..7346    +  misc_feature   RRE: The Rev response element (RRE) of HIV-1 allows for Rev-dependent mRNA export from the nucleus to the cytoplasm.
   7723..7749    +  CDS            Rev (fragment): human immunodeficiency virus 1 (HIV-1) Rev protein; rev; enhances nuclear export of unspliced and incompletely spliced viral mRNAs
   7753..7993    +  promoter       U6 promoter: RNA polymerase III promoter for human U6 snRNA
   8023..8098    +  misc_RNA       gRNA scaffold: guide RNA scaffold for the Streptococcus pyogenes CRISPR/Cas9 system
   8154..8271    +  misc_feature   cPPT/CTS: central polypurine tract and central termination sequence of HIV-1
>Addgene plasmid #76825 | IGFN1 gRNA (BRDN0001146137) | addgene full sequence | sequence record 186580 | Addgene Assembled Sequence
CCCGGGTGCAAAGATGGATAAAGTTTTAAACAGAGAGGAATCTTTGCAGCTAATGGACCTTCTAGGTCTT
GAAAGGAGTGGGAATTGGCTCCGGTGCCCGTCAGTGGGCAGAGCGCACATCGCCCACAGTCCCCGAGAAG
TTGGGGGGAGGGGTCGGCAATTGATCCGGTGCCTAGAGAAGGTGGCGCGGGGTAAACTGGGAAAGTGATG
TCGTGTACTGGCTCCGCCTTTTTCCCGAGGGTGGGGGAGAACCGTATATAAGTGCAGTAGTCGCCGTGAA
CGTTCTTTTTCGCAACGGGTTTGCCGCCAGAACACAGGTAAGTGCCGTGTGTGGTTCCCGCGGGCCTGGC
CTCTTTACGGGTTATGGCCCTTGCGTGCCTTGAATTACTTCCACCTGGCTGCAGTACGTGATTCTTGATC
CCGAGCTTCGGGTTGGAAGTGGGTGGGAGAGTTCGAGGCCTTGCGCTTAAGGAGCCCCTTCGCCTCGTGC
TTGAGTTGAGGCCTGGCCTGGGCGCTGGGGCCGCCGCGTGCGAATCTGGTGGCACCTTCGCGCCTGTCTC
GCTGCTTTCGATAAGTCTCTAGCCATTTAAAATTTTTGATGACCTGCTGCGACGCTTTTTTTCTGGCAAG
ATAGTCTTGTAAATGCGGGCCAAGATCTGCACACTGGTATTTCGGTTTTTGGGGCCGCGGGCGGCGACGG
GGCCCGTGCGTCCCAGCGCACATGTTCGGCGAGGCGGGGCCTGCGAGCGCGGCCACCGAGAATCGGACGG
GGGTAGTCTCAAGCTGGCCGGCCTGCTCTGGTGCCTGGCCTCGCGCCGCCGTGTATCGCCCCGCCCTGGG
CGGCAAGGCTGGCCCGGTCGGCACCAGTTGCGTGAGCGGAAAGATGGCCGCTTCCCGGCCCTGCTGCAGG
GAGCTCAAAATGGAGGACGCGGCGCTCGGGAGAGCGGGCGGGTGAGTCACCCACACAAAGGAAAAGGGCC
TTTCCGTCCTCAGCCGTCGCTTCATGTGACTCCACGGAGTACCGGGCGCCGTCCAGGCACCTCGATTAGT
TCTCGAGCTTTTGGAGTACGTCGTCTTTAGGTTGGGGGGAGGGGTTTTATGCGATGGAGTTTCCCCACAC
TGAGTGGGTGGAGACTGAAGTTAGGCCAGCTTGGCACTTGATGTAATTCTCCTTGGAATTTGCCCTTTTT
GAGTTTGGATCTTGGTTCATTCTCAAGCCTCAGACAGTGGTTCAAAGTTTTTTTCTTCCATTTCAGGTGT
CGTGACGTACGGCCACCATGACCGAGTACAAGCCCACGGTGCGCCTCGCCACCCGCGACGACGTCCCCAG
GGCCGTACGCACCCTCGCCGCCGCGTTCGCCGACTACCCCGCCACGCGCCACACCGTCGATCCGGACCGC
CACATCGAGCGGGTCACCGAGCTGCAAGAACTCTTCCTCACGCGCGTCGGGCTCGACATCGGCAAGGTGT
GGGTCGCGGACGACGGCGCCGCCGTGGCGGTCTGGACCACGCCGGAGAGCGTCGAAGCGGGGGCGGTGTT
CGCCGAGATCGGCCCGCGCATGGCCGAGTTGAGCGGTTCCCGGCTGGCCGCGCAGCAACAGATGGAAGGC
CTCCTGGCGCCGCACCGGCCCAAGGAGCCCGCGTGGTTCCTGGCCACCGTCGGAGTCTCGCCCGACCACC
AGGGCAAGGGTCTGGGCAGCGCCGTCGTGCTCCCCGGAGTGGAGGCGGCCGAGCGCGCCGGGGTGCCCGC
CTTCCTGGAGACCTCCGCGCCCCGCAACCTCCCCTTCTACGAGCGGCTCGGCTTCACCGTCACCGCCGAC
GTCGAGGTGCCCGAAGGACCGCGCACCTGGTGCATGACCCGCAAGCCCGGTGCCTGAACGCGTTAAGTCG
ACAATCAACCTCTGGATTACAAAATTTGTGAAAGATTGACTGGTATTCTTAACTATGTTGCTCCTTTTAC
GCTATGTGGATACGCTGCTTTAATGCCTTTGTATCATGCTATTGCTTCCCGTATGGCTTTCATTTTCTCC
TCCTTGTATAAATCCTGGTTGCTGTCTCTTTATGAGGAGTTGTGGCCCGTTGTCAGGCAACGTGGCGTGG
TGTGCACTGTGTTTGCTGACGCAACCCCCACTGGTTGGGGCATTGCCACCACCTGTCAGCTCCTTTCCGG
GACTTTCGCTTTCCCCCTCCCTATTGCCACGGCGGAACTCATCGCCGCCTGCCTTGCCCGCTGCTGGACA
GGGGCTCGGCTGTTGGGCACTGACAATTCCGTGGTGTTGTCGGGGAAATCATCGTCCTTTCCTTGGCTGC
TCGCCTGTGTTGCCACCTGGATTCTGCGCGGGACGTCCTTCTGCTACGTCCCTTCGGCCCTCAATCCAGC
GGACCTTCCTTCCCGCGGCCTGCTGCCGGCTCTGCGGCCTCTTCCGCGTCTTCGCCTTCGCCCTCAGACG
AGTCGGATCTCCCTTTGGGCCGCCTCCCCGCGTCGACTTTAAGACCAATGACTTACAAGGCAGCTGTAGA
TCTTAGCCACTTTTTAAAAGAAAAGGGGGGACTGGAAGGGCTAATTCACTCCCAACGAAGACAAGATCTG
CTTTTTGCTTGTACTGGGTCTCTCTGGTTAGACCAGATCTGAGCCTGGGAGCTCTCTGGCTAACTAGGGA
ACCCACTGCTTAAGCCTCAATAAAGCTTGCCTTGAGTGCTTCAAGTAGTGTGTGCCCGTCTGTTGTGTGA
CTCTGGTAACTAGAGATCCCTCAGACCCTTTTAGTCAGTGTGGAAAATCTCTAGCAGTACGTATAGTAGT
TCATGTCATCTTATTATTCAGTATTTATAACTTGCAAAGAAATGAATATCAGAGAGTGAGAGGAACTTGT
TTATTGCAGCTTATAATGGTTACAAATAAAGCAATAGCATCACAAATTTCACAAATAAAGCATTTTTTTC
ACTGCATTCTAGTTGTGGTTTGTCCAAACTCATCAATGTATCTTATCATGTCTGGCTCTAGCTATCCCGC
CCCTAACTCCGCCCATCCCGCCCCTAACTCCGCCCAGTTCCGCCCATTCTCCGCCCCATGGCTGACTAAT
TTTTTTTATTTATGCAGAGGCCGAGGCCGCCTCGGCCTCTGAGCTATTCCAGAAGTAGTGAGGAGGCTTT
TTTGGAGGCCTAGGGACGTACCCAATTCGCCCTATAGTGAGTCGTATTACGCGCGCTCACTGGCCGTCGT
TTTACAACGTCGTGACTGGGAAAACCCTGGCGTTACCCAACTTAATCGCCTTGCAGCACATCCCCCTTTC
GCCAGCTGGCGTAATAGCGAAGAGGCCCGCACCGATCGCCCTTCCCAACAGTTGCGCAGCCTGAATGGCG
AATGGG
[124 nt withheld, positions 3367-3490]
C
[91 nt withheld, positions 3492-3582]
A
[49 nt withheld, positions 3584-3632]
CCTTTGACGTTGGAGTCCACGTTCTTT
[37 nt withheld, positions 3660-3696]
ACCCTATCTCGGTCTATTCTTTTGATTTATAAGGGATTTTGCCGATTTCGGCCTATTGGTTAAAAAATGA
GCTGATTTAACAAAAATTTAACGCGAATTTTAACAAAATATTAACGCTTACAATTTAGGTGGCACTTTTC
GGGGAAATGTGCGCGGAACCCCTATTTGTTTATTTTTCTAAATACATTCAAATATGTATCCGCTCATGAG
ACAATAACCCTGATAAATGCTTCAATAATATTGAAAAAGGAAGAGTATGAGTATTCAACATTTCCGTGTC
GCCCTTATTCCCTTTTTTGCGGCATTTTGCCTTCCTGTTTTTGCTCACCCAGAAACGCTGGTGAAAGTAA
AAGATGCTGAAGATCAGTTGGGTGCACGAGTGGGTTACATCGAACTGGATCTCAACAGCGGTAAGATCCT
TGAGAGTTTTCGCCCCGAAGAACGTTTTCCAATGATGAGCACTTTTAAAGTTCTGCTATGTGGCGCGGTA
TTATCCCGTATTGACGCCGGGCAAGAGCAACTCGGTCGCCGCATACACTATTCTCAGAATGACTTGGTTG
AGTACTCACCAGTCACAGAAAAGCATCTTACGGATGGCATGACAGTAAGAGAATTATGCAGTGCTGCCAT
AACCATGAGTGATAACACTGCGGCCAACTTACTTCTGACAACGATCGGAGGACCGAAGGAGCTAACCGCT
TTTTTGCACAACATGGGGGATCATGTAACTCGCCTTGATCGTTGGGAACCGGAGCTGAATGAAGCCATAC
CAAACGACGAGCGTGACACCACGATGCCTGTAGCAATGGCAACAACGTTGCGCAAACTATTAACTGGCGA
ACTACTTACTCTAGCTTCCCGGCAACAATTAATAGACTGGATGGAGGCGGATAAAGTTGCAGGACCACTT
CTGCGCTCGGCCCTTCCGGCTGGCTGGTTTATTGCTGATAAATCTGGAGCCGGTGAGCGTGGGTCTCGCG
GTATCATTGCAGCACTGGGGCCAGATGGTAAGCCCTCCCGTATCGTAGTTATCTACACGACGGGGAGTCA
GGCAACTATGGATGAACGAAATAGACAGATCGCTGAGATAGGTGCCTCACTGATTAAGCATTGGTAACTG
TCAGACCAAGTTTACTCATATATACTTTAGATTGATTTAAAACTTCATTTTTAATTTAAAAGGATCTAGG
TGAAGATCCTTTTTGATAATCTCATGACCAAAATCCCTTAACGTGAGTTTTCGTTCCACTGAGCGTCAGA
CCCCGTAGAAAAGATCAAAGGATCTTCTTGAGATCCTTTTTTTCTGCGCGTAATCTGCTGCTTGCAAACA
AAAAAACCACCGCTACCAGCGGTGGTTTGTTTGCCGGATCAAGAGCTACCAACTCTTTTTCCGAAGGTAA
CTGGCTTCAGCAGAGCGCAGATACCAAATACTGTTCTTCTAGTGTAGCCGTAGTTAGGCCACCACTTCAA
GAACTCTGTAGCACCGCCTACATACCTCGCTCTGCTAATCCTGTTACCAGTGGCTGCTGCCAGTGGCGAT
AAGTCGTGTCTTACCGGGTTGGACTCAAGACGATAGTTACCGGATAAGGCGCAGCGGTCGGGCTGAACGG
GGGGTTCGTGCACACAGCCCAGCTTGGAGCGAACGACCTACACCGAACTGAGATACCTACAGCGTGAGCT
ATGAGAAAGCGCCACGCTTCCCGAAGGGAGAAAGGCGGACAGGTATCCGGTAAGCGGCAGGGTCGGAACA
GGAGAGCGCACGAGGGAGCTTCCAGGGGGAAACGCCTGGTATCTTTATAGTCCTGTCGGGTTTCGCCACC
TCTGACTTGAGCGTCGATTTTTGTGATGCTCGTCAGGGGGGCGGAGCCTATGGAAAAACGCCAGCAACGC
GGCCTTTTTACGGTTCCTGGCCTTTTGCTGGCCTTTTGCTCACATGTTCTTTCCTGCGTTATCCCCTGAT
TCTGTGGATAACCGTATTACCGCCTTTGAGTGAGCTGATACCGCTCGCCGCAGCCGAACGACCGAGCGCA
GCGAGTCAGTGAGCGAGGAAGCGGAAGAGCGCCCAATACGCAAACCGCCTCTCCCCGCGCGTTGGCCGAT
TCATTAATGCAGCTGGCACGACAGGTTTCCCGACTGGAAAGCGGGCAGTGAGCGCAACGCAATTAATGTG
AGTTAGCTCACTCATTAGGCACCCCAGGCTTTACACTTTATGCTTCCGGCTCGTATGTTGTGTGGAATTG
TGAGCGGATAACAATTTCACACAGGAAACAGCTATGACCATGATTACGCCAAGCGCGCAATTAACCCTCA
CTAAAGGGAACAAAAGCTGGAGCTGCAAGCTTAATGTAGTCTTATGCAATACTCTTGTAGTCTTGCAACA
TGGTAACGATGAGTTAGCAACATGCCTTACAAGGAGAGAAAAAGCACCGTGCATGCCGATTGGTGGAAGT
AAGGTGGTACGATCGTGCCTTATTAGGAAGGCAACAGACGGGTCTGACATGGATTGGACGAACCACTGAA
TTGCCGCATTGCAGAGATATTGTATTTAAGTGCCTAGCTCGATACATAAACGGGTCTCTCTGGTTAGACC
AGATCTGAGCCTGGGAGCTCTCTGGCTAACTAGGGAACCCACTGCTTAAGCCTCAATAAAGCTTGCCTTG
AGTGCTTCAAGTAGTGTGTGCCCGTCTGTTGTGTGACTCTGGTAACTAGAGATCCCTCAGACCCTTTTAG
TCAGTGTGGAAAATCTCTAGCAGTGGCGCCCGAACAGGGACTTGAAAGCGAAAGGGAAACCAGAGGAGCT
CTCTCGACGCAGGACTCGGCTTGCTGAAGCGCGCACGGCAAGAGGCGAGGGGCGGCGACTGGTGAGTACG
CCAAAAATTTTGACTAGCGGAGGCTAGAAGGAGAGAGATGGGTGCGAGAGCGTCAGTATTAAGCGGGGGA
GAATTAGATCGCGATGGGAAAAAATTCGGTTAAGGCCAGGGGGAAAGAAAAAATATAAATTAAAACATAT
AGTATGGGCAAGCAGGGAGCTAGAACGATTCGCAGTTAATCCTGGCCTGTTAGAAACATCAGAAGGCTGT
AGACAAATACTGGGACAGCTACAACCATCCCTTCAGACAGGATCAGAAGAACTTAGATCATTATATAATA
CAGTAGCAACCCTCTATTGTGTGCATCAAAGGATAGAGATAAAAGACACCAAGGAAGCTTTAGACAAGAT
AGAGGAAGAGCAAAACAAAAGTAAGACCACCGCACAGCAAGCGGCCGCTGATCTTCAGACCTGGAGGAGG
AGATATGAGGGACAATTGGAGAAGTGAATTATATAAATATAAAGTAGTAAAAATTGAACCATTAGGAGTA
GCACCCACCAAGGCAAAGAGAAGAGTGGTGCAGAGAGAAAAAAGAGCAGTGGGAATAGGAGCTTTGTTCC
TTGGGTTCTTGGGAGCAGCAGGAAGCACTATGGGCGCAGCGTCAATGACGCTGACGGTACAGGCCAGACA
ATTATTGTCTGGTATAGTGCAGCAGCAGAACAATTTGCTGAGGGCTATTGAGGCGCAACAGCATCTGTTG
CAACTCACAGTCTGGGGCATCAAGCAGCTCCAGGCAAGAATCCTGGCTGTGGAAAGATACCTAAAGGATC
AACAGCTCCTGGGGATTTGGGGTTGCTCTGGAAAACTCATTTGCACCACTGCTGTGCCTTGGAATGCTAG
TTGGAGTAATAAATCTCTGGAACAGATTTGGAATCACACGACCTGGATGGAGTGGGACAGAGAAATTAAC
AATTACACAAGCTTAATACACTCCTTAATTGAAGAATCGCAAAACCAGCAAGAAAAGAATGAACAAGAAT
TATTGGAATTAGATAAATGGGCAAGTTTGTGGAATTGGTTTAACATAACAAATTGGCTGTGGTATATAAA
ATTATTCATAATGATAGTAGGAGGCTTGGTAGGTTTAAGAATAGTTTTTGCTGTACTTTCTATAGTGAAT
AGAGTTAGGCAGGGATATTCACCATTATCGTTTCAGACCCACCTCCCAACCCCGAGGGGACCCAGAGAGG
GCCTATTTCCCATGATTCCTTCATATTTGCATATACGATACAAGGCTGTTAGAGAGATAATTAGAATTAA
TTTGACTGTAAACACAAAGATATTAGTACAAAATACGTGACGTAGAAAGTAATAATTTCTTGGGTAGTTT
GCAGTTTTAAAATTATGTTTTAAAATGGACTATCATATGCTTACCGTAACTTGAAAGTATTTCGATTTCT
TGGCTTTATATATCTTGTGGAAAGGACGAAACACCGGGCAGATGGTATATGCCGGGGTTTTAGAGCTAGA
AATAGCAAGTTAAAATAAGGCTAGTCCGTTATCAACTTGAAAAAGTGGCACCGAGTCGGTGCTTTTTTAA
GCTTGGCGTAACTAGATCTTGAGACAAATGGCAGTATTCATCCACAATTTTAAAAGAAAAGGGGGGATTG
GGGGGTACAGTGCAGGGGAAAGAATAGTAGACATAATAGCAACAGACATACAAACTAAAGAATTACAAAA
ACAAATTACAAAAATTCAAAATTTTCGGGTTTATTACAGGGACAGCAGAGATCCACTTTGGCGCCGGCTC
GAGGGGG
