>Addgene plasmid #76825 | IGFN1 gRNA (BRDN0001146137) | depositor partial sequence | sequence record 144285 | Target Sequence
GGCAGATGGTATATGCCGGG
