>Addgene plasmid #76825 | IGFN1 gRNA (BRDN0001146137) | addgene partial sequence | sequence record 186579 | hU6-F
TAGAAAGTAATAATTTCTTGGGTAGTTTGCAGTTTTAAAATTATGTTTTAAAATGGACTATCATATGCTT
ACCGTAACTTGAAAGTATTTCGATTTCTTGGCTTTATATATCTTGTGGAAAGGACGAAACACCGGGCAGA
TGGTATATGCCGGGTTTTAGAGCTAGAAATAGCAAGTTAAAATAAGGCTAGTCCGTTATCAACTTGAAAA
AGTGGCACCGAGTCGGTGCTTTTTTAAGCTTGGCGTAACTAGATCTTGAGACAAATGGCAGTATTCATCC
ACAATTTTAAAAGAAAAGGGGGGATTGGGGGGTACAGTGCAGGGGAAAGAATAGTAGACATAATAGCAAC
AGACATACAAACTAAAGAATTACAAAAACAAATTACAAAAATTCAAAATTTTCGGGTTTATTACAGGGAC
AGCAGAGATCCACTTTGGCGCCGGCTCGAGGGGGCCCGGGTGCAAAGATGGATAAAGTTTTAAACAGAGA
GGAATCTTTGCAGCTAATGGACCTTCTAGGTCTTGAAAGGAGTGGGAATTGGCTCCGGTGCCCGTCAGTG
GGCAGAGCGC
